>Addgene plasmid #39252 | pRAJ22m | depositor full sequence | sequence record 49426 | pRAJ22m sequence 4164 bps
GAATTCGCGGCCGCTTCTAGAGCTAGCATAAATGTGAGCGGATAACATTGACATTGTGAGCGGATAACAA
GATACTGAGCACGCCGTCAACTTGTTTCTTCTTTGGCCCACACGTTAAAGAGGAGATAAGTTTAATGACT
AGCCGTAAAGGAGAAGAACTTTTCACTGGAGTTGTCCCAATTCTTGTTGAATTAGATGGTGATGTTAATG
GGCACAAATTTTCTGTCAGTGGAGAGGGTGAAGGTGATGCAACATACGGAAAACTTACCCTTAAATTTAT
TTGCACTACTGGAAAACTACCTGTTCCATGGCCAACACTTGTCACTACTTTCGGTTATGGTGTTCAATGC
TTTGCGAGATACCCAGATCATATGAAACAGCATGACTTTTTCAAGAGTGCCATGCCCGAAGGTTATGTAC
AGGAAAGAACTATATTTTTCAAAGATGACGGGAACTACAAGACACGTGCTGAAGTCAAGTTTGAAGGTGA
TACCCTTGTTAATAGAATCGAGTTAAAAGGTATTGATTTTAAAGAAGATGGAAACATTCTTGGACACAAA
TTGGAATACAACTATAACTCACACAATGTATACATCATGGCAGACAAACAAAAGAATGGAATCAAAGTTA
ACTTCAAAATTAGACACAACATTGAAGATGGAAGCGTTCAACTAGCAGACCATTATCAACAAAATACTCC
AATTGGCGATGGCCCTGTCCTTTTACCAGACAACCATTACCTGTCCACACAATCTGCCCTTTCGAAAGAT
CCCAACGAAAAGAGAGACCACATGGTCCTTCTTGAGTTTGTAACAGCTGCTGGGATTACACATGGCATGG
ATGAACTATACAAATAATAATACTAGAGCCAGGCATCAAATAAAACGAAAGGCTCAGTCGAAAGACTGGG
CCTTTCGTTTTATCTGTTGTTTGTCGGTGAACGCTCTCTACTAGAGTCACACTGGCTCACCTTCGGGTGG
GCCTTTCTGCGTTTATATACTAGTAGCGGCCGCTGCAGTCCGGCAAAAAAACGGGCAAGGTGTCACCACC
CTGCCCTTTTTCTTTAAAACCGAAAAGATTACTTCGCGTTATGCAGGCTTCCTCGCTCACTGACTCGCTG
CGCTCGGTCGTTCGGCTGCGGCGAGCGGTATCAGCTCACTCAAAGGCGGTAATACGGTTATCCACAGAAT
CAGGGGATAACGCAGGAAAGAACATGTGAGCAAAAGGCCAGCAAAAGGCCAGGAACCGTAAAAAGGCCGC
GTTGCTGGCGTTTTTCCATAGGCTCCGCCCCCCTGACGAGCATCACAAAAATCGACGCTCAAGTCAGAGG
TGGCGAAACCCGACAGGACTATAAAGATACCAGGCGTTTCCCCCTGGAAGCTCCCTCGTGCGCTCTCCTG
TTCCGACCCTGCCGCTTACCGGATACCTGTCCGCCTTTCTCCCTTCGGGAAGCGTGGCGCTTTCTCATAG
CTCACGCTGTAGGTATCTCAGTTCGGTGTAGGTCGTTCGCTCCAAGCTGGGCTGTGTGCACGAACCCCCC
GTTCAGCCCGACCGCTGCGCCTTATCCGGTAACTATCGTCTTGAGTCCAACCCGGTAAGACACGACTTAT
CGCCACTGGCAGCAGCCACTGGTAACAGGATTAGCAGAGCGAGGTATGTAGGCGGTGCTACAGAGTTCTT
GAAGTGGTGGCCTAACTACGGCTACACTAGAAGGACAGTATTTGGTATCTGCGCTCTGCTGAAGCCAGTT
ACCTTCGGAAAAAGAGTTGGTAGCTCTTGATCCGGCAAACAAACCACCGCTGGTAGCGGTGGTTTTTTTG
TTTGCAAGCAGCAGATTACGCGCAGAAAAAAAGGATCTCAAGAAGATCCTTTGATCTTTTCTACGGGGTC
TGACGCTCAGTGGAACGAAAACTCACGTTAAGGGATTTTGGTCATGAGATTATCAAAAAGGATCTTCACC
TAGATCCTTTTAAATTAAAAATGAAGTTTTAAATCAATCTAAAGTATATATGAGTAAACTTGGTCTGACA
GCTCGAGTCCCGTCAAGTCAGCGTAATGCTCTGCCAGTGTTACAACCAATTAACCAATTCTGATTAGAAA
AACTCATCGAGCATCAAATGAAACTGCAATTTATTCATATCAGGATTATCAATACCATATTTTTGAAAAA
GCCGTTTCTGTAATGAAGGAGAAAACTCACCGAGGCAGTTCCATAGGATGGCAAGATCCTGGTATCGGTC
TGCGATTCCGACTCGTCCAACATCAATACAACCTATTAATTTCCCCTCGTCAAAAATAAGGTTATCAAGT
GAGAAATCACCATGAGTGACGACTGAATCCGGTGAGAATGGCAAAAGCTTATGCATTTCTTTCCAGACTT
GTTCAACAGGCCAGCCATTACGCTCGTCATCAAAATCACTCGCATCAACCAAACCGTTATTCATTCGTGA
TTGCGCCTGAGCGAGACGAAATACGCGATCGCTGTTAAAAGGACAATTACAAACAGGAATCGAATGCAAC
CGGCGCAGGAACACTGCCAGCGCATCAACAATATTTTCACCTGAATCAGGATATTCTTCTAATACCTGGA
ATGCTGTTTTCCCGGGGATCGCAGTGGTGAGTAACCATGCATCATCAGGAGTACGGATAAAATGCTTGAT
GGTCGGAAGAGGCATAAATTCCGTCAGCCAGTTTAGTCTGACCATCTCATCTGTAACATCATTGGCAACG
CTACCTTTGCCATGTTTCAGAAACAACTCTGGCGCATCGGGCTTCCCATACAATCGATAGATTGTCGCAC
CTGATTGCCCGACATTATCGCGAGCCCATTTATACCCATATAAATCAGCATCCATGTTGGAATTTAATCG
CGGCCTGGAGCAAGACGTTTCCCGTTGAATATGGCTCATAACACCCCTTGTATTACTGTTTATGTAAGCA
GACAGTTTTATTGTTCATGATGATATATTTTTATCTTGTGCAATGTAACATCAGAGATTTTGAGACACAA
CGTGGCTTTGTTGAATAAATCGAACTTTTGCTGAGTTGAAGGATCAGCTCGAGTTACCAATGCTTAATCA
GTGAGGCACCTATCTCAGCGATCTGTCTATTTCGTTCATCCATAGTTGCCTGACTCCCCGTCGTGTAGAT
AACTACGATACGGGAGGGCTTACCATCTGGCCCCAGTGCTGCAATGATACCGCGAGACCCACGCTCACCG
GCTCCAGATTTATCAGCAATAAACCAGCCAGCCGGAAGGGCCGAGCGCAGAAGTGGTCCTGCAACTTTAT
CCGCCTCCATCCAGTCTATTAATTGTTGCCGGGAAGCTAGAGTAAGTAGTTCGCCAGTTAATAGTTTGCG
CAACGTTGTTGCCATTGCTACAGGCATCGTGGTGTCACGCTCGTCGTTTGGTATGGCTTCATTCAGCTCC
GGTTCCCAACGATCAAGGCGAGTTACATGATCCCCCATGTTGTGCAAAAAAGCGGTTAGCTCCTTCGGTC
CTCCGATCGTTGTCAGAAGTAAGTTGGCCGCAGTGTTATCACTCATGGTTATGGCAGCACTGCATAATTC
TCTTACTGTCATGCCATCCGTAAGATGCTTTTCTGTGACTGGTGAGTACTCAACCAAGTCATTCTGAGAA
TAGTGTATGCGGCGACCGAGTTGCTCTTGCCCGGCGTCAATACGGGATAATACCGCGCCACATAGCAGAA
CTTTAAAAGTGCTCATCATTGGAAAACGTTCTTCGGGGCGAAAACTCTCAAGGATCTTACCGCTGTTGAG
ATCCAGTTCGATGTAACCCACTCGTGCACCCAACTGATCTTCAGCATCTTTTACTTTCACCAGCGTTTCT
GGGTGAGCAAAAACAGGAAGGCAAAATGCCGCAAAAAAGGGAATAAGGGCGACACGGAAATGTTGAATAC
TCATACTCTTCCTTTTTCAATATTATTGAAGCATTTATCAGGGTTATTGTCTCATGAGCGGATACATATT
TGAATGTATTTAGAAAAATAAACAAATAGGGGTTCCGCGCACATTTCCCCGAAAAGTGCCACCTGACGTC
TAAGAAACCATTATTATCATGACATTAACCTATAAAAATAGGCGTATCACGAGGCAGAATTTCAGATAAA
AAAAATCCTTAGCTTTCGCTAAGGATGATTTCTG
Features (pLannotate 1.2.2; 12 found; start..end, strand, type, name):
      1..22      +  misc_feature   BioBrick prefix: BioBrick prefix for parts that do not start with "ATG"
     54..70      +  protein_bind   lac operator: The lac repressor binds to the lac operator to inhibit transcription in E. coli. This inhibition can be relieved by adding lactose or isopropyl-β-D-thiogalactopyranoside (IPTG). lac repressor encoded by lacI
    144..854     +  CDS            hfriFP: hfriFP is a fluorescent protein published in 2013, derived from Herbaspirillum frisingense.
    877..948     +  terminator     rrnB T1 terminator: transcription terminator T1 from the E. coli rrnB gene
    964..991     +  terminator     T7Te terminator: phage T7 early transcription terminator
    998..1018    +  misc_feature   BioBrick suffix: universal suffix for all parts
   1019..1078    +  terminator     his operon terminator: This putative transcriptin terminator from the E. coli his operon has a 2-bp deletion introduced during synthesis. Its efficiency has not been determined.
   1273..1861    -  rep_origin     ori: high-copy-number ColE1/pMB1/pBR322/pUC origin of replication
   2094..2909    -  CDS            KanR: aminoglycoside phosphotransferase; aph(3')-Ia; confers resistance to kanamycin in bacteria or G418 (Geneticin®) in eukaryotes
   3064..3924    -  CDS            AmpR: β-lactamase; bla; confers resistance to ampicillin, carbenicillin, and related antibiotics
   3925..4029    -  promoter       AmpR promoter: bla
   4119..4162    -  terminator     bacterial terminator: putative bacterial transcription terminator
