[The description below was written by a language model from this plasmid's Addgene catalogue record and pLannotate feature annotations shown in this document.]
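Description:
pRAJ22m is a high-copy bacterial expression plasmid for synthetic biology work in E. coli. It is built on the pSTC0 backbone, part of which derives from the BioBrick vector pSB1AK3. It replicates from a ColE1/pUC-type origin and carries two selectable markers, a β-lactamase gene (AmpR, with its bla promoter) and an aminoglycoside phosphotransferase gene (KanR), so it can be maintained under ampicillin and kanamycin together. The payload lies between a BioBrick prefix and suffix, and putative terminators in the flanking backbone insulate it from read-through transcription.

The insert is catalogued as the "RAJ22 system (no transRNA)", a small fragment of roughly 120 bp cloned at NheI sites, with PLlacO-1 listed as the promoter. In agreement with this, the annotation shows a lac operator just after the prefix, so transcription should be repressed by LacI and relieved by IPTG. This region is followed by an untranslated stretch, a fluorescent protein coding sequence and tandem rrnB T1 and T7Te terminators. The automated annotation labels the reporter hfriFP; this is a similarity-based call, and the catalogue entry does not name the reporter. The associated publication concerns computationally designed small RNA riboregulators. The construct therefore appears to carry the RAJ22 cis-regulated 5′ leader upstream of the reporter while lacking the cognate trans-acting small RNA, although the feature table does not annotate the riboregulator itself. On this reading it would serve as the control that reports reporter output when the trans-acting RNA is absent, for comparison with the complete RAJ22 system, but the record does not state this use explicitly.
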