Addgene plasmid #39252: pRAJ22m
Depositing lab: Alfonso Jaramillo. Depositing organization: Institute of System and Synthetic Biology, iSSB. Publication: De novo automated design of small RNA circuits for engineering synthetic riboregulation in living cells. Rodrigo G, Landrain TE, Jaramillo A. Proc Natl Acad Sci U S A. 2012 Sep 18;109(38):15271-6. Epub 2012 Sep 4. 10.1073/pnas.1203831109 PubMed 22949707.
Backbone
  Vector backbone: pSTC0
  Backbone manufacturer: Jaramillo Lab
  Backbone size w/o insert (bp): 4042
  Total vector size (bp): 4164
  Vector type: Bacterial Expression, Synthetic Biology
Growth in bacteria
  Bacterial resistance: Ampicillin and Kanamycin, 100 & 50 μg/mL
  Growth temperature: 37°C
  Growth strain: DH5alpha
  Copy number: High Copy
Gene/Insert
  Gene/Insert name: RAJ22 system (no transRNA)
  Promoter: pLlacO-1
  Cloning method: Restriction Enzyme; 5′ cloning site NheI (not destroyed); 3′ cloning site NheI (not destroyed)
  Sequencing primers: 5′ tgccacctgacgtctaagaa; 3′ attaccgcctttgagtgagc
Resource information
  A portion of this plasmid was derived from a plasmid made by: http://partsregistry.org/Part:pSB1AK3
Terms and licenses: Academic/Nonprofit Terms; Industry Terms: Not Available to Industry
How to cite: pRAJ22m was a gift from Alfonso Jaramillo (Addgene plasmid # 39252 ; http://n2t.net/addgene:39252 ; RRID:Addgene_39252)
