>Addgene plasmid #39252 | pRAJ22m | addgene partial sequence | sequence record 52409 | GFPfusionREV 5'-CTCCACTGACAGAAAATTTG-3'
ATTCAACAAGAATTGGGACAACTCCAGTGAAAAGTTCTTCTCCTTTACGGCTAGTCATTAAACTTATCTC
CTCTTTAACGTGTGGGCCAAAGAAGAAACAAGTTGACGGCGTGCTCAGTATCTTGTTATCCGCTCACAAT
GTCAATGTTATCCGCTCACATTTATGCTAGCTCTAGAAGCGGCCGCGAATTCCAGAAATCATCCTTAGCG
AAAGCTAAGGATTTTTTTTATCTGAAATTCTGCCTCGTGATACGCCTATTTTTATAGGTTAATGTCATGA
TAATAATGGTTTCTTAGACGTCAGGTGGCACTTTTCGGGGAAATGTGCGCGGAACCCCTATTTGTTTATT
TTTCTAAATACATTCAAATATGTATCCGCTCATGAGACAATAACCCTGATAAATGCTTCAATAATATTGA
AAAAGGAAGAGTATGAGTATTCAACATTTCCGTGTCGCCCTTATTCCCTTTTTTGCGGCATTTTGCCTTC
CTGTTTTTGCTCACCCAGAAACGCTGGTGAAAGTAAAAGATGCTGAAGATCAGTTGGGTGCACGAGTGGG
TTACATCGAACTGGATCTCAACAGCGGTAAGATCCTTGAGAGTTTTCGCCCCGAAGAACGTTTTCCAATG
ATGAGCACTTTTAAAGTTCTGCTATGTGGCGCGGTATTATCCCGTATTGACGCCGGGCAAGAGCAACTCG
GTCGCCGCATACACTATTCTCAGAATGACTTGGTTGAGTACTCACCAGTCACAGAAAAGCATCTTACGGA
TGGCATGACAGTAAGAGAATTATGCAGTGCTGCCATAACCATGAGTGATAACACTGCGGCCAACTTACTT
CTGACAACGATCGGAGGACCGAA
